Addgene plasmid #14896: pTRE-TIGHT miR-1 (aka:pTRE-m1d)
Depositing lab: David Bartel. Depositing organization: Whitehead Institute for Biomedical Research. Publication: Prediction of mammalian microRNA targets. Lewis BP, Shih IH, Jones-Rhoades MW, Bartel DP, Burge CB. Cell. 2003 Dec 26. 115(7):787-98. 10.1016/S0092-8674(03)01018-3 PubMed 14697198.
Backbone
  Vector backbone: pTRE-TIGHT
  Backbone manufacturer: Bartel Lab
  Backbone size w/o insert (bp): 2600
  Vector type: Mammalian Expression
Growth in bacteria
  Bacterial resistance: Ampicillin, 100 μg/mL
  Growth temperature: 37°C
  Growth strain: DH5alpha
  Copy number: Low Copy
Gene/Insert
  Gene/Insert name: miR-1 (alt names: miR-1d; miR1)
  Species: H. sapiens (human)
  Insert size (bp): 500
  Cloning method: Restriction Enzyme; 5′ cloning site BamHI (unknown if destroyed); 3′ cloning site ClaI (unknown if destroyed)
  Sequencing primers: 5′ pLNCX primer
Terms and licenses: Academic/Nonprofit Terms; Industry Terms: Not Available to Industry
Depositor comments: Expression of a transcript behind TRE-Tight tetracycline regulatable promoter. This vector is part of the BD-Tet-ON/Tet-Off system for inducible expression in mammalian cells. miR-1 is predicted to target Glucose-6 phosphate 1-dehydrogenase (G6PD). The sequence provided is approximated based on the information that miR-1 was inserted at the BamHI and ClaI sites of pTRE-TIGHT. There may be slight differences in the actual sequence near the cloning sites.
How to cite: pTRE-TIGHT miR-1 (aka:pTRE-m1d) was a gift from David Bartel (Addgene plasmid # 14896 ; http://n2t.net/addgene:14896 ; RRID:Addgene_14896)
