[The description below was written by a language model from this plasmid's Addgene catalogue record and pLannotate feature annotations shown in this document.]
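Description:
pTRE-TIGHT miR-1 (also called pTRE-m1d) is a small mammalian expression plasmid for tetracycline-regulated production of the human microRNA miR-1 (miR-1d). It is built on the pTRE-TIGHT backbone (about 2.6 kb) and carries an insert of roughly 500 bp cloned between the BamHI and ClaI sites, giving a depositor sequence of about 3.1 kb. The plasmid is propagated in E. coli through a ColE1/pUC-type origin and selected with ampicillin via a β-lactamase gene under its own bla promoter. The catalogue entry lists it as low copy, whereas the annotated origin is of a type usually described as high copy. No mammalian selection marker is annotated.

The expression unit begins with the PTight promoter, made of seven tet operator repeats fused to a minimal CMV promoter. It is followed by a remnant of the multiple cloning site and then the insert, within which the annotation detects a mir-1 precursor hairpin of under 80 nt. The remainder of the insert is presumably flanking sequence, though the record does not describe it. Downstream lie a short SV40 large T antigen fragment and the SV40 polyadenylation signal, which terminates the transcript. Because PTight is essentially silent on its own, transcription requires a tetracycline-controlled transactivator supplied separately, as in Tet-On or Tet-Off cell lines, so miR-1 expression can be switched with tetracycline or doxycycline. The construct was made in connection with work on predicting mammalian microRNA targets, and the depositor notes that miR-1 is predicted to target G6PD. The recorded sequence is an approximation assembled from the cloning strategy and may differ slightly near the junctions.
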