Features (pLannotate 1.2.2; 8 found; start..end, strand, type, name):
      4..318     +  promoter       tight TRE promoter: Tet-responsive promoter PTight, consisting of seven tet operator sequences followed by the minimal CMV promoter
    323..349     +  misc_feature   MCS (fragment): pUC18/19 multiple cloning site
    595..671     +  ncRNA          mir-1: Accession: RF00103 - mir-1 microRNA precursor family
    895..978     +  CDS            large T antigen (fragment): large T antigen from SV40 (simian virus 40)
   1001..1082    +  polyA_signal   SV40 poly(A) signal: SV40 polyadenylation signal
   1264..1852    -  rep_origin     ori: high-copy-number ColE1/pMB1/pBR322/pUC origin of replication
   2023..2883    -  CDS            AmpR: β-lactamase; bla; confers resistance to ampicillin, carbenicillin, and related antibiotics
   2884..2988    -  promoter       AmpR promoter: bla
>Addgene plasmid #14896 | pTRE-TIGHT miR-1 (aka:pTRE-m1d) | depositor full sequence | sequence record 8174 | Author sequence
CTCGAGTTTACTCCCTATCAGTGATAGAGAACGTATGTCGAGTTTACTCCCTATCAGTGATAGAGAACGA
TGTCGAGTTTACTCCCTATCAGTGATAGAGAACGTATGTCGAGTTTACTCCCTATCAGTGATAGAGAACG
TATGTCGAGTTTACTCCCTATCAGTGATAGAGAACGTATGTCGAGTTTATCCCTATCAGTGATAGAGAAC
GTATGTCGAGTTTACTCCCTATCAGTGATAGAGAACGTATGTCGAGGTAGGCGTGTACGGTGGGAGGCCT
ATATAAGCAGAGCTCGTTTAGTGAACCGTCAGATCGCCTGGAGAATTCGAGCTCGGTACCCGGGGATCCG
AGAGATGGATTCAGGGATGGAGGGGCGCCGAGGTCAGAAGGGGGCAGGGAGTCCTGGGCCCCTGGGGGTG
GCTGGACACCAGGCAGCAGTGGCAGGAAGGCTGTCCTGCTCACACAGAGAGGGCTCCGGCAGTAGACTCC
AGGGAAGAAGTTACACTGCCTCTGAGCTGCCTTCTCTACATCGCAGTGGGGTCAGCTTCTACCGGGGCGG
CGTCCCGGGGTCTTGGAACTGCATGCAGACTGCCTGCTTGGGAAACATACTTCTTTATATGCCCATATGG
ACCTGCTAAGCTATGGAATGTAAAGAAGTATGTATCTCAGGCCGGGACCTCTCTCGCCGCACTGAGGGGC
ACTCCACACCACGGGGGCCGCCGCGGCCGACAGCCAGCCAGGCGGCTGTGGTGGGGGTGAGGCTGGGGCG
GCAGGCTGCCTGGGCGTTGGTGGACGGTCGTGTCCCCGCCAGCATTGTTCTGTCACTTTGCCTGTGTCAG
CAGGTGGAAGTGCTCACCAGACAATCGATAAGCTTGTCGACGATATCTCTAGAGGATCATAATCAGCCAT
ACCACATTTGTAGAGGTTTTACTTGCTTTAAAAAACCTCCCACACCTCCCCCTGAACCTGAAACATAAAA
TGAATGCAATTGTTGTTGTTAACTTGTTTATTGCAGCTTATAATGGTTACAAATAAAGCAATAGCATCAC
AAATTTCACAAATAAAGCATTTTTTTCACTGCCTCGAGCTTCCTCGCTCACTGACTCGCTGCGCTCGGTC
GTTCGGCTGCGGCGAGCGGTATCAGCTCACTCAAAGGCGGTAATACGGTTATCCACAGAATCAGGGGATA
ACGCAGGAAAGAACATGTGAGCAAAAGGCCAGCAAAAGGCCAGGAACCGTAAAAAGGCCGCGTTGCTGGC
GTTTTTCCATAGGCTCCGCCCCCCTGACGAGCATCACAAAAATCGACGCTCAAGTCAGAGGTGGCGAAAC
CCGACAGGACTATAAAGATACCAGGCGTTTCCCCCTGGAAGCTCCCTCGTGCGCTCTCCTGTTCCGACCC
TGCCGCTTACCGGATACCTGTCCGCCTTTCTCCCTTCGGGAAGCGTGGCGCTTTCTCAATGCTCACGCTG
TAGGTATCTCAGTTCGGTGTAGGTCGTTCGCTCCAAGCTGGGCTGTGTGCACGAACCCCCCGTTCAGCCC
GACCGCTGCGCCTTATCCGGTAACTATCGTCTTGAGTCCAACCCGGTAAGACACGACTTATCGCCACTGG
CAGCAGCCACTGGTAACAGGATTAGCAGAGCGAGGTATGTAGGCGGTGCTACAGAGTTCTTGAAGTGGTG
GCCTAACTACGGCTACACTAGAAGGACAGTATTTGGTATCTGCGCTCTGCTGAAGCCAGTTACCTTCGGA
AAAAGAGTTGGTAGCTCTTGATCCGGCAAACAAACCACCGCTGGTAGCGGTGGTTTTTTTGTTTGCAAGC
AGCAGATTACGCGCAGAAAAAAAGGATCTCAAGAAGATCCTTTGATCTTTTCTACGGGGTCTGACGCTCA
GTGGAACGAAAACTCACGTTAAGGGATTTTGGTCATGAGATTATCAAAAAGGATCTTCACCTAGATCCTT
TTAAATTAAAAATGAAGTTTTAAATCAATCTAAAGTATATATGAGTAAACTTGGTCTGACAGTTACCAAT
GCTTAATCAGTGAGGCACCTATCTCAGCGATCTGTCTATTTCGTTCATCCATAGTTGCCTGACTCCCCGT
CGTGTAGATAACTACGATACGGGAGGGCTTACCATCTGGCCCCAGTGCTGCAATGATACCGCGAGACCCA
CGCTCACCGGCTCCAGATTTATCAGCAATAAACCAGCCAGCCGGAAGGGCCGAGCGCAGAAGTGGTCCTG
CAACTTTATCCGCCTCCATCCAGTCTATTAATTGTTGCCGGGAAGCTAGAGTAAGTAGTTCGCCAGTTAA
TAGTTTGCGCAACGTTGTTGCCATTGCTACAGGCATCGTGGTGTCACGCTCGTCGTTTGGTATGGCTTCA
TTCAGCTCCGGTTCCCAACGATCAAGGCGAGTTACATGATCCCCCATGTTGTGCAAAAAAGCGGTTAGCT
CCTTCGGTCCTCCGATCGTTGTCAGAAGTAAGTTGGCCGCAGTGTTATCACTCATGGTTATGGCAGCACT
GCATAATTCTCTTACTGTCATGCCATCCGTAAGATGCTTTTCTGTGACTGGTGAGTACTCAACCAAGTCA
TTCTGAGAATAGTGTATGCGGCGACCGAGTTGCTCTTGCCCGGCGTCAATACGGGATAATACCGCGCCAC
ATAGCAGAACTTTAAAAGTGCTCATCATTGGAAAACGTTCTTCGGGGCGAAAACTCTCAAGGATCTTACC
GCTGTTGAGATCCAGTTCGATGTAACCCACTCGTGCACCCAACTGATCTTCAGCATCTTTTACTTTCACC
AGCGTTTCTGGGTGAGCAAAAACAGGAAGGCAAAATGCCGCAAAAAAGGGAATAAGGGCGACACGGAAAT
GTTGAATACTCATACTCTTCCTTTTTCAATATTATTGAAGCATTTATCAGGGTTATTGTCTCATGAGCGG
ATACATATTTGAATGTATTTAGAAAAATAAACAAATAGGGGTTCCGCGCACATTTCCCCGAAAAGTGCCA
CCTGACGTCTAAGAAACCATTATTATCATGACATTAACCTATAAAAATAGGCGTATCACGAGGCCCTTTC
GTCTTCA
