>Addgene plasmid #14896 | pTRE-TIGHT miR-1 (aka:pTRE-m1d) | addgene partial sequence | sequence record 21456 | LNCX 5'-AGCTCGTTTAGTGAACCGTCAGATC-3'
GAGAGATGGATTCAGGGATGGAGGGGCGCCGAGGTCAGAAGGGGGCAGGGAGTCCTGGGCCCCTGGGGGT
GGCTGGACACCAGGCAGCAGTGGCAGGAAGGCTGTCCTGCTCACACAGAGAGGGCTCCGGCAGTAGACTC
CAGGGAAGAAGTTACACTGCCTCTGAGCTGCCTTCTCTACATCGCAGTGGGGTCAGCTTCTACCGGGGCG
GCGTCCCGGGGTCTTGGAACTGCATGCAGACTGCCTGCTTGGGAAACATACTTCTTTATATGCCCATATG
GACCTGCTAAGCTATGGAATGTAAAGAAGTATGTATCTCAGGCCGGGACCTCTCTCGCCGCACTGAGGGG
CACTCCACACCACGGGGGCCGCCGCGGCCGACAGCCAGCCAGGCGGCTGTGGTGGGGGTGAGGCTGGGGC
GGCAGGCTGCCTGGGCGTTGGTGGACGGTCGTGTCCCCGCCAGCATTGTTCTGTCACTTTGCCTGTGTCA
GCAGGTGGAAGTGCTCACCAGACAATCGATAAGCTTGTCGACGATATCTCTAGAGGATCATAATCAGCCA
TACCACATTTGTAGAGGTTTTACTTGCTTTAAAAAACCTCCCACACCTCCCCCTGAACCTGAAACATAAA
ATGAATGCAATTGTTGTTGTTAACTTGTTTATTGCAGCTTATAATGGTTACAAATAAAGCAATAGCATCA
CAAATTTT
